Addgene plasmid #210503: pCMV-PDGFR-SbMVpC-43LK-iLID(139)-NES-NES-SbMVpN-iLID-SbMVseq-tTA
Purpose: expresses LAUNCHERsbmv component in mammalian cells
Depositing lab: Dongmin Lee. Publication: A single-component, light-assisted uncaging switch for endoproteolytic release. Cui M, Lee S, Ban SH, Ryu JR, Shen M, Yang SH, Kim JY, Choi SK, Han J, Kim Y, Han K, Lee D, Sun W, Kwon HB, Lee D. Nat Chem Biol. 2024 Mar;20(3):353-364. doi: 10.1038/s41589-023-01480-6. Epub 2023 Nov 16. PubMed 37973890.
Backbone
  Vector backbone: pSyc181 P2A
  Total vector size (bp): 7112
  Vector type: Mammalian Expression
Growth in bacteria
  Bacterial resistance: Ampicillin, 100 μg/mL
  Growth temperature: 37°C
  Growth strain: DH5alpha
  Copy number: High Copy
Gene/Insert
  Gene/Insert name: PDGFR-SbMVpC-43LK-iLID(139)-NES-NES-SbMVpN-iLID-SbMVseq-tTA
  Insert size (bp): 3060
  Promoter: CMV
  Tag / fusion protein: Myc (N terminal on insert)
  Cloning method: Restriction Enzyme; 5′ cloning site HindIII (not destroyed); 3′ cloning site NheI (not destroyed)
  Sequencing primers: 5′ AAA TGG GCG GTA GGC GTG; 3′ GAA ACA GCT ATG ACC
Terms and licenses: Academic/Nonprofit Terms; Industry Terms: Not Available to Industry
Depositor comments: Please visit https://doi.org/10.21203/rs.3.rs-1628455/v1 for preprint.
How to cite: pCMV-PDGFR-SbMVpC-43LK-iLID(139)-NES-NES-SbMVpN-iLID-SbMVseq-tTA was a gift from Dongmin Lee (Addgene plasmid # 210503 ; http://n2t.net/addgene:210503 ; RRID:Addgene_210503)
