[The description below was written by a language model from this plasmid's Addgene catalogue record and pLannotate feature annotations shown in this document.]
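Description:
pCMV-PDGFR-SbMVpC-43LK-iLID(139)-NES-NES-SbMVpN-iLID-SbMVseq-tTA is a 7.1 kb mammalian expression plasmid built on the pSyc181 P2A backbone. It encodes the soybean mosaic virus (SbMV) protease version of LAUNCHER, a single-component, light-assisted uncaging switch for endoproteolytic release. In bacteria it is maintained at high copy through a ColE1/pUC-type origin and selected with ampicillin (AmpR). The backbone also carries an f1 origin, lac regulatory and lacZα remnants, and SP6, T7 and T3 phage promoters flanking the insert. No mammalian selection marker is annotated.

The roughly 3.1 kb insert, cloned between HindIII and NheI, is driven by a CMV promoter (annotated as the simian CMV IE94 enhancer/promoter) and is followed by an SV40 polyadenylation signal, which the automated table places on the opposite strand. The single open reading frame begins with an Igκ leader, a Myc tag (recorded in the catalogue but not annotated) and the PDGFRβ transmembrane domain, which together anchor the fusion in the membrane. Next come the C-terminal fragment of the split SbMV NIa protease, a linker, an iLID-derived module, two nuclear export signals, the N-terminal protease fragment, a second iLID module, an SbMV cleavage sequence and finally tTA (TetR fused to the VP16 activation domain). The two features called "miniSOG" by the annotation tool coincide with the iLID positions. They most likely reflect homology among LOV2-type domains rather than a fluorescent reporter. Likewise, the hit to a watermelon mosaic virus polyprotein corresponds to the related potyviral protease fragment.

From the construct name and purpose, blue light is expected to permit protease reconstitution and/or expose the cleavage site. The membrane-tethered tTA would then be released to activate tetO/TRE-driven reporters or effectors in mammalian cells.
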