Features (pLannotate 1.2.2; 22 found; start..end, strand, type, name):
      1..978     +  promoter       CMV IE94 promoter: enhancer/promoter region of simian cytomegalovirus major immediate early transcription unit IE94
   1014..1032    +  promoter       SP6 promoter: promoter for bacteriophage SP6 RNA polymerase
   1051..1113    +  sig_peptide    Igκ leader: leader sequence from mouse immunoglobulin κ light chain
   1147..1293    +  CDS            PDGFRβ TM domain: transmembrane domain from platelet derived growth factor receptor beta
   1342..1692    +  CDS            POLG_WMV2U (fragment): Experimental evidence at protein level: Swiss-Prot protein existence level 1. [Nuclear inclusion protein A]: has RNA-binding and proteolytic activities. From Watermelon mosaic virus II (isolate USA). The gene for the coat protein is introduced by genetic manipulation and expressed in squash so as to obtain virus resistant plants.
   1846..2163    +  CDS            miniSOG: miniSOG is a basic (constitutively fluorescent) cyan fluorescent protein published in 2011, derived from Arabidopsis thaliana. It requires the cofactor flavin for fluorescence.
   2314..2685    +  CDS            POLG_SBMVN (fragment): Experimental evidence at protein level: Swiss-Prot protein existence level 1. [Nuclear inclusion protein A]: has RNA-binding and proteolytic activities. From Soybean mosaic virus (strain N) (SMV).
   2695..3012    +  CDS            miniSOG: miniSOG is a basic (constitutively fluorescent) cyan fluorescent protein published in 2011, derived from Arabidopsis thaliana. It requires the cofactor flavin for fluorescence.
   3106..3722    +  CDS            TetR (fragment): tetracycline repressor TetR; tetR from transposon Tn10; TetR binds to the tetracycline operator tetO to inhibit transcription. This inhibition can be relieved by adding tetracycline or doxycycline.
   3874..4107    +  CDS            VP16 AD: transcriptional activation domain of herpes simplex virus protein VP16 (Triezenberg et al., 1988; Cousens et al., 1989); UL48
   4120..4138    -  promoter       T7 promoter: promoter for bacteriophage T7 RNA polymerase
   4143..4277    -  polyA_signal   SV40 poly(A) signal: SV40 polyadenylation signal
   4390..4408    -  promoter       T3 promoter: promoter for bacteriophage T3 RNA polymerase
   4453..4469    -  protein_bind   lac operator: The lac repressor binds to the lac operator to inhibit transcription in E. coli. This inhibition can be relieved by adding lactose or isopropyl-β-D-thiogalactopyranoside (IPTG). lac repressor encoded by lacI
   4477..4507    -  promoter       lac promoter: promoter for the E. coli lac operon
   4522..4543    -  protein_bind   CAP binding site: CAP binding activates transcription in the presence of cAMP. E. coli catabolite activator protein
   4556..4648    -  CDS            lacI (fragment): lac repressor; lacI; The lac repressor binds to the lac operator to inhibit transcription in E. coli. This inhibition can be relieved by adding lactose or isopropyl-β-D-thiogalactopyranoside (IPTG).
   4830..5418    -  rep_origin     ori: high-copy-number ColE1/pMB1/pBR322/pUC origin of replication
   5589..6449    -  CDS            AmpR: β-lactamase; bla; confers resistance to ampicillin, carbenicillin, and related antibiotics
   6450..6554    -  promoter       AmpR promoter: bla
   6607..7035    -  rep_origin     f1 ori (sequence partly withheld): f1 bacteriophage origin of replication; arrow indicates direction of (+) strand synthesis
   7040..7106    -  CDS            lacZα (fragment): LacZα fragment of β-galactosidase; lacZ fragment
>Addgene plasmid #210503 | pCMV-PDGFR-SbMVpC-43LK-iLID(139)-NES-NES-SbMVpN-iLID-SbMVseq-tTA | addgene full sequence | sequence record 415571 | Addgene NGS Result
GCCAATTCAATATGGCGTATATGGACTCATGCCAATTCAATATGGTGGATCTGGACCTGTGCCAATTCAA
TATGGCGTATATGGACTCGTGCCAATTCAATATGGTGGATCTGGACCCCAGCCAATTCAATATGGCGGAC
TTGGCACCATGCCAATTCAATATGGCGGACCTGGCACTGTGCCAACTGGGGAGGGGTCTACTTGGCACGG
TGCCAAGTTTGAGGAGGGGTCTTGGCCCTGTGCCAAGTCCGCCATATTGAATTGGCATGGTGCCAATAAT
GGCGGCCATATTGGCTATATGCCAGGATCAATATATAGGCAATATCCAATATGGCCCTATGCCAATATGG
CTATTGGCCAGGTTCAATACTATGTATTGGCCCTATGCCATATAGTATTCCATATATGGGTTTTCCTATT
GACGTAGATAGCCCCTCCCAATGGGCGGTCCCATATACCATATATGGGGCTTCCTAATACCGCCCATAGC
CACTCCCCCATTGACGTCAATGGTCTCTATATATGGTCTTTCCTATTGACGTCATATGGGCGGTCCTATT
GACGTATATGGCGCCTCCCCCATTGACGTCAATTACGGTAAATGGCCCGCCTGGCTCAATGCCCATTGAC
GTCAATAGGACCACCCACCATTGACGTCAATGGGATGGCTCATTGCCCATTCATATCCGTTCTCACGCCC
CCTATTGACGTCAATGACGGTAAATGGCCCACTTGGCAGTACATCAATATCTATTAATAGTAACTTGGCA
AGTACATTACTATTGGAAGTACGCCAGGGTACATTGGCAGTACTCCCATTGACGTCAATGGCGGTAAATG
GCCCGCGATGGCTGCCAAGTACATCCCCATTGACGTCAATGGGGAGGGGCAATGACGCAAATGGGCGTTC
CATTGACGTAAATGGGCGGTAGGCGTGCCTAATGGGAGGTCTATATAAGCAATGCTCGTTTAGGGAACCG
CCATTCTGCCTGGGGACGTCGGAGCAAGCTTTCATTTAGGTGACACTATAGAATACAAGCTACTTGTTCT
ATGGAGACAGACACACTCCTGCTATGGGTACTGCTGCTCTGGGTTCCAGGTTCCACTGGTGACGAACAAA
AACTCATCTCAGAAGAGGATCTGAATGCTGTGGGCCAGGACACGCAGGAGGTCATCGTGGTGCCACACTC
CTTGCCCTTTAAGGTGGTGGTGATCTCAGCCATCCTGGCCCTGGTGGTGCTCACCATCATCTCCCTTATC
ATCCTCATCATGCTTTGGCAGAAGAAGCCACGTGGTGGCTCTGGAGGACTCGAGAAGAGCCTGAGGGCCA
CCGTGAGCGAGAGCAGCATGATCCTGCCCGAGGGCAAGGGCAGCTTCTGGATCCACTGGATCACCACCCA
GGACGGCTTCTGCGGCCTGCCCCTGGTGAGCGTGAACGACGGCCACATCGTGGGCATCCACGGCCTGACC
AGCAACGACAGCGAGAAGAACTTCTTCGTGCCCCTGACCGACGGCTTCGAGAAGGAGTACCTGGAGAACG
CCGACAACCTGAGCTGGGACAAGCACTGGTTCTGGGAGCCCAGCAAGATCGCCTGGGGCAGCCTGAACCT
GGTGGAGGAGCAGCCCAAGGAGGAGTTCAAGATCAGCAAGCTGGTGAGCGACCTGTTCGGCAACACCGTG
ACCGTGCAGACCGCATGCGGTGGCGGTGGCTCTGGAGGTGGTGGGTCCGGAGGAGGAGGTGGCGGTTCCG
GCGGAGGTGGGTCTGGTGGAGGTGGATCTGGAGGTGGTGGATCAGGAGGAGGAGGTTCAGGCGGCCGCGA
GTTTCTGGCAACCACACTGGAACGGATCGAGAAAAATTTCGTGATTACTGATCCGAGACTGCCTGACAAC
CCAATCATTTTTGCGAGCGATTCCTTCCTGCAACTGACAGAATATTCTCGGGAAGAGATCCTGGGGCGCA
ATTGCCGTTTTCTGCAAGGACCCGAGACAGACCGTGCCACTGTTCGGAAAATCAGAGATGCTATTGACAA
CCAGACTGAAGTGACCGTTCAGCTGATCAATTATACCAAGAGCGGCAAGAAGTTCTGGAACGTGTTCCAC
CTGCAACCGATGCGCGATTATAAGGGCGACGTCCAGTACTTCATTGGCGTGCAGCTGGATGGCACCGAAC
GTCTTCATGGCGCCGCTGAGCGTGAGGCGGTCTGCCTGATCAAAAAGACAGCCTTTCAGATTGCTGGATC
CATGCTTCAACTTCCTCCTCTTGAACGTCTTACTCTCATGTTGCAGCTACCACCATTAGAGAGACTAACA
CTGAGTAAGAGCGTGTACAAGGGCCTGAGGGACTACAGCGGCATCAGCACCCTGATCTGCCAGCTGACCA
ACAGCAGCGACGGCCACAAGGAGACCATGTTCGGCGTGGGCTACGGCAGCTTCATCATCACCAACGGCCA
CCTGTTCAGGAGGAACAACGGCATGCTGACCGTGAAGACCTGGCACGGCGAGTTCGTGATCCACAACACC
ACCCAGCTGAAGATCCACTTCATCCAGGGCAGGGACGTGATCCTGATCAGGATGCCCAAGGACTTCCCCC
CCTTCGGCAAGAGGAACCTGTTCAGGCAGCCCAAGAGGGAGGAGAGGGTGTGCATGGTGGGCACCAACTT
CCAGGAGGAATTCCTGGCAACCACACTGGAACGGATCGAGAAAAATTTCGTGATTACTGATCCGAGACTG
CCTGACAACCCAATCATTTTTGCGAGCGATTCCTTCCTGCAGCTGACAGAATATTCTCGGGAAGAGATCC
TGGGGCGCAATTGCCGTTTTCTGCAGGGACCCGAGACAGACCGTGCCACTGTTCGGAAAATCAGAGATGC
TATTGACAACCAGACTGAAGTGACCGTTCAGCTGATCAATTATACCAAGAGCGGCAAGAAGTTCTGGAAC
GTGTTCCACCTGCAGCCGATGCGCGATTATAAGGGCGACGTCCAGTACTTCATTGGCGTGCAGCTGGATG
GCACCGAACGTCTTCATGGCGCCGCTGAGCGTGAGGCGGTCTGCCTGATCAAAAAGACAGCCTTTCAGAT
TGCTGAGAGCGTGAGCCTGCAAGGTTCTAGATTAGATAAAAGTAAAGTGATTAACAGCGCATTAGAGCTG
CTTAATGAGGTCGGAATCGAAGGTTTAACAACCCGTAAACTCGCCCAGAAGCTAGGTGTAGAGCAGCCTA
CATTGTATTGGCATGTAAAAAATAAGCGGGCTTTGCTCGACGCCTTAGCCATTGAGATGTTAGATAGGCA
CCATACTCACTTTTGCCCTTTAGAAGGGGAAAGCTGGCAAGATTTTTTACGTAATAACGCTAAAAGTTTT
AGATGTGCTTTACTAAGTCATCGCGATGGAGCAAAAGTACATTTAGGTACACGGCCTACAGAAAAACAGT
ATGAAACTCTCGAAAATCAATTAGCCTTTTTATGCCAACAAGGTTTTTCACTAGAGAATGCATTATATGC
ACTCAGCGCTGTGGGGCATTTTACTTTAGGTTGCGTATTGGAAGATCAAGAGCATCAAGTCGCTAAAGAA
GAAAGGGAAACACCTACTACTGATAGTATGCCGCCATTATTACGACAAGCTATCGAATTATTTGATCACC
AAGGTGCAGAGCCAGCCTTCTTATTCGGCCTTGAATTGATCATATGCGGATTAGAAAAACAACTTAAATG
TGAAAGTGGGTCCGCGTACAGCCGCGCGCGTACGAAAAACAATTACGGGTCTACCATCGAGGGCCTGCTC
GATCTCCCGGACGACGACGCCCCCGAAGAGGCGGGGCTGGCGGCTCCGCGCCTGTCCTTTCTCCCCGCGG
GACACACGCGCAGACTGTCGACGGCCCCCCCGACCGATGTCAGCCTGGGGGACGAGCTCCACTTAGACGG
CGAGGACGTGGCGATGGCGCATGCCGACGCGCTAGACGATTTCGATCTGGACATGTTGGGGGACGGGGAT
TCCCCGGGTCCGGGATTTACCCCCCACGACTCCGCCCCCTACGGCGCTCTGGATATGGCCGACTTCGAGT
TTGAGCAGATGTTTACCGATGCCCTTGGAATTGACGAGTACGGTGGGTAGGCTAGCCTCCCTATAGTGAG
TCGTATTACGTAGATCCAGACATGATAAGATACATTGATGAGTTTGGACAAACCACAACTAGAATGCAGT
GAAAAAAATGCTTTATTTGTGAAATTTGTGATGCTATTGCTTTATTTGTAACCATTATAAGCTGCAATAA
ACAAGTTAACAACAACAATTGCATTCATTTTATGTTTCAGGTTCAGGGGGAGGTGTGGGAGGTTTTTTAA
TTCGCGTCCGCGGCGCCAATGCATTGGGCCCGGTACCCAGCTTTTGTTCCCTTTAGTGAGGGTTAATTGC
GCGCTTGGCGTAATCATGGTCATAGCTGTTTCCTGTGTGAAATTGTTATCCGCTCACAATTCCACACAAC
ATACGAGCCGGGAGCATAAAGTGTAAAGCCTGGGGTGCCTAATGAGTGAGCTAACTCACATTAATTGCGT
TGCGCTCACTGCCCGCTTTCCAGTCGGGAAACCTGTCGTGCCAGCTGCATTAATGAATCGGCCAACGCGC
GGGGAGAGGCGGTTTGCGTATTGGGCGCTCTTCCGCTTCCTCGCTCACTGACTCGCTGCGCTCGGTCGTT
CGGCTGCGGGAGCGGTATCAGCTCACTCAAAGGCGGTAATACGGTTATCCACAGAATCAGGGGATAACGC
AGGAAAGAACATGTGAGCAAAAGGCCAGCAAAAGGCCAGGAACCGTAAAAAGGCCGCGTTGCTGGCGTTT
TTCCATAGGCTCCGCCCCCCTGACGAGCATCACAAAAATCGACGCTCAAGTCAGAGGTGGCGAAACCCGA
CAGGACTATAAAGATACCAGGCGTTTCCCCCTGGAAGCTCCCTCGTGCGCTCTCCTGTTCCGACCCTGCC
GCTTACCGGATACCTGTCCGCCTTTCTCCCTTCGGGAAGCGTGGCGCTTTCTCATAGCTCACGCTGTAGG
TATCTCAGTTCGGTGTAGGTCGTTCGCTCCAAGCTGGGCTGTGTGCACGAACCCCCCGTTCAGCCCGACC
GCTGCGCCTTATCCGGTAACTATCGTCTTGAGTCCAACCCGGTAAGACACGACTTATCGCCACTGGCAGC
AGCCACTGGTAACAGGATTAGCAGAGCGAGGTATGTAGGCGGTGCTACAGAGTTCTTGAAGTGGTGGCCT
AACTACGGCTACACTAGAAGAACAGTATTTGGTATCTGCGCTCTGCTGAAGCCAGTTACCTTCGGAAAAA
GAGTTGGTAGCTCTTGATCCGGCAAACAAACCACCGCTGGTAGCGGTGGTTTTTTTGTTTGCAAGCAGCA
GATTACGCGCAGAAAAAAAGGATCTCAAGAAGATCCTTTGATCTTTTCTACGGGGTCTGACGCTCAGTGG
AACGAAAACTCACGTTAAGGGATTTTGGTCATGAGATTATCAAAAAGGATCTTCACCTAGATCCTTTTAA
ATTAAAAATGAAGTTTTAAATCAATCTAAAGTATATATGAGTAAACTTGGTCTGACAGTTACCAATGCTT
AATCAGTGAGGCACCTATCTCAGCGATCTGTCTATTTCGTTCATCCATAGTTGCCTGACTCCCCGTCGTG
TAGATAACTACGATACGGGAGGGCTTACCATCTGGCCCCAGTGCTGCAATGATACCGCGAGACCCACGCT
CACCGGCTCCAGATTTATCAGCAATAAACCAGCCAGCCGGAAGGGCCGAGCGCAGAAGTGGTCCTGCAAC
TTTATCCGCCTCCATCCAGTCTATTAATTGTTGCCGGGAAGCTAGAGTAAGTAGTTCGCCAGTTAATAGT
TTGCGCAACGTTGTTGCCATTGCTACAGGCATCGTGGTGTCACGCTCGTCGTTTGGTATGGCTTCATTCA
GCTCCGGTTCCCAACGATCAAGGCGAGTTACATGATCCCCCATGTTGTGCAAAAAAGCGGTTAGCTCCTT
CGGTCCTCCGATCGTTGTCAGAAGTAAGTTGGCCGCAGTGTTATCACTCATGGTTATGGCAGCACTGCAT
AATTCTCTTACTGTCATGCCATCCGTAAGATGCTTTTCTGTGACTGGTGAGTACTCAACCAAGTCATTCT
GAGAATAGTGTATGCGGCGACCGAGTTGCTCTTGCCCGGCGTCAATACGGGATAATACCGCGCCACATAG
CAGAACTTTAAAAGTGCTCATCATTGGAAAACGTTCTTCGGGGCGAAAACTCTCAAGGATCTTACCGCTG
TTGAGATCCAGTTCGATGTAACCCACTCGTGCACCCAACTGATCTTCAGCATCTTTTACTTTCACCAGCG
TTTCTGGGTGAGCAAAAACAGGAAGGCAAAATGCCGCAAAAAAGGGAATAAGGGCGACACGGAAATGTTG
AATACTCATACTCTTCCTTTTTCAATATTATTGAAGCATTTATCAGGGTTATTGTCTCATGAGCGGATAC
ATATTTGAATGTATTTAGAAAAATAAACAAATAGGGGTTCCGCGCACATTTCCCCGAAAAGTGCCACCTA
AATTGTAAGCGTTAATATTTTGTTAAAATTCGCGTTAAATTTTTGTTAAATCAGCTCATTTTTTAACCAA
TAGGCCGAAATCGGCAAAATCCCTTATAAATCAAAAGAATAGACCGAGATAGGGT
[37 nt withheld, positions 6706-6742]
AAAGAACGTGGACTCCAACGTCAAAGG
[49 nt withheld, positions 6770-6818]
T
[91 nt withheld, positions 6820-6910]
G
[124 nt withheld, positions 6912-7035]
CCCATTCGCCATTCAGGCTGCGCAACTGTTGGGAAGGGCGATCGGTGCGGGCCTCTTCGCTATTACGCCA
GTCGACC
