>Addgene plasmid #210503 | pCMV-PDGFR-SbMVpC-43LK-iLID(139)-NES-NES-SbMVpN-iLID-SbMVseq-tTA | depositor partial sequence | sequence record 410222 | PDGFR-SbMVpC-43LK-iLID(139)-NES-NES-SbMVpN-iLID-SbMVseq-tTA
ATGGAGACAGACACACTCCTGCTATGGGTACTGCTGCTCTGGGTTCCAGGTTCCACTGGTGACGAACAAA
AACTCATCTCAGAAGAGGATCTGAATGCTGTGGGCCAGGACACGCAGGAGGTCATCGTGGTGCCACACTC
CTTGCCCTTTAAGGTGGTGGTGATCTCAGCCATCCTGGCCCTGGTGGTGCTCACCATCATCTCCCTTATC
ATCCTCATCATGCTTTGGCAGAAGAAGCCACGTGGTGGCTCTGGAGGACTCGAGAAGAGCCTGAGGGCCA
CCGTGAGCGAGAGCAGCATGATCCTGCCCGAGGGCAAGGGCAGCTTCTGGATCCACTGGATCACCACCCA
GGACGGCTTCTGCGGCCTGCCCCTGGTGAGCGTGAACGACGGCCACATCGTGGGCATCCACGGCCTGACC
AGCAACGACAGCGAGAAGAACTTCTTCGTGCCCCTGACCGACGGCTTCGAGAAGGAGTACCTGGAGAACG
CCGACAACCTGAGCTGGGACAAGCACTGGTTCTGGGAGCCCAGCAAGATCGCCTGGGGCAGCCTGAACCT
GGTGGAGGAGCAGCCCAAGGAGGAGTTCAAGATCAGCAAGCTGGTGAGCGACCTGTTCGGCAACACCGTG
ACCGTGCAGACCGCATGCGGTGGCGGTGGCTCTGGAGGTGGTGGGTCCGGAGGAGGAGGTGGCGGTTCCG
GCGGAGGTGGGTCTGGTGGAGGTGGATCTGGAGGTGGTGGATCAGGAGGAGGAGGTTCAGGCGGCCGCGA
GTTTCTGGCAACCACACTGGAACGGATCGAGAAAAATTTCGTGATTACTGATCCGAGACTGCCTGACAAC
CCAATCATTTTTGCGAGCGATTCCTTCCTGCAACTGACAGAATATTCTCGGGAAGAGATCCTGGGGCGCA
ATTGCCGTTTTCTGCAAGGACCCGAGACAGACCGTGCCACTGTTCGGAAAATCAGAGATGCTATTGACAA
CCAGACTGAAGTGACCGTTCAGCTGATCAATTATACCAAGAGCGGCAAGAAGTTCTGGAACGTGTTCCAC
CTGCAACCGATGCGCGATTATAAGGGCGACGTCCAGTACTTCATTGGCGTGCAGCTGGATGGCACCGAAC
GTCTTCATGGCGCCGCTGAGCGTGAGGCGGTCTGCCTGATCAAAAAGACAGCCTTTCAGATTGCTGGATC
CATGCTTCAACTTCCTCCTCTTGAACGTCTTACTCTCATGTTGCAGCTACCACCATTAGAGAGACTAACA
CTGAGTAAGAGCGTGTACAAGGGCCTGAGGGACTACAGCGGCATCAGCACCCTGATCTGCCAGCTGACCA
ACAGCAGCGACGGCCACAAGGAGACCATGTTCGGCGTGGGCTACGGCAGCTTCATCATCACCAACGGCCA
CCTGTTCAGGAGGAACAACGGCATGCTGACCGTGAAGACCTGGCACGGCGAGTTCGTGATCCACAACACC
ACCCAGCTGAAGATCCACTTCATCCAGGGCAGGGACGTGATCCTGATCAGGATGCCCAAGGACTTCCCCC
CCTTCGGCAAGAGGAACCTGTTCAGGCAGCCCAAGAGGGAGGAGAGGGTGTGCATGGTGGGCACCAACTT
CCAGGAGGAATTCCTGGCAACCACACTGGAACGGATCGAGAAAAATTTCGTGATTACTGATCCGAGACTG
CCTGACAACCCAATCATTTTTGCGAGCGATTCCTTCCTGCAGCTGACAGAATATTCTCGGGAAGAGATCC
TGGGGCGCAATTGCCGTTTTCTGCAGGGACCCGAGACAGACCGTGCCACTGTTCGGAAAATCAGAGATGC
TATTGACAACCAGACTGAAGTGACCGTTCAGCTGATCAATTATACCAAGAGCGGCAAGAAGTTCTGGAAC
GTGTTCCACCTGCAGCCGATGCGCGATTATAAGGGCGACGTCCAGTACTTCATTGGCGTGCAGCTGGATG
GCACCGAACGTCTTCATGGCGCCGCTGAGCGTGAGGCGGTCTGCCTGATCAAAAAGACAGCCTTTCAGAT
TGCTGAGAGCGTGAGCCTGCAAGGTTCTAGATTAGATAAAAGTAAAGTGATTAACAGCGCATTAGAGCTG
CTTAATGAGGTCGGAATCGAAGGTTTAACAACCCGTAAACTCGCCCAGAAGCTAGGTGTAGAGCAGCCTA
CATTGTATTGGCATGTAAAAAATAAGCGGGCTTTGCTCGACGCCTTAGCCATTGAGATGTTAGATAGGCA
CCATACTCACTTTTGCCCTTTAGAAGGGGAAAGCTGGCAAGATTTTTTACGTAATAACGCTAAAAGTTTT
AGATGTGCTTTACTAAGTCATCGCGATGGAGCAAAAGTACATTTAGGTACACGGCCTACAGAAAAACAGT
ATGAAACTCTCGAAAATCAATTAGCCTTTTTATGCCAACAAGGTTTTTCACTAGAGAATGCATTATATGC
ACTCAGCGCTGTGGGGCATTTTACTTTAGGTTGCGTATTGGAAGATCAAGAGCATCAAGTCGCTAAAGAA
GAAAGGGAAACACCTACTACTGATAGTATGCCGCCATTATTACGACAAGCTATCGAATTATTTGATCACC
AAGGTGCAGAGCCAGCCTTCTTATTCGGCCTTGAATTGATCATATGCGGATTAGAAAAACAACTTAAATG
TGAAAGTGGGTCCGCGTACAGCCGCGCGCGTACGAAAAACAATTACGGGTCTACCATCGAGGGCCTGCTC
GATCTCCCGGACGACGACGCCCCCGAAGAGGCGGGGCTGGCGGCTCCGCGCCTGTCCTTTCTCCCCGCGG
GACACACGCGCAGACTGTCGACGGCCCCCCCGACCGATGTCAGCCTGGGGGACGAGCTCCACTTAGACGG
CGAGGACGTGGCGATGGCGCATGCCGACGCGCTAGACGATTTCGATCTGGACATGTTGGGGGACGGGGAT
TCCCCGGGTCCGGGATTTACCCCCCACGACTCCGCCCCCTACGGCGCTCTGGATATGGCCGACTTCGAGT
TTGAGCAGATGTTTACCGATGCCCTTGGAATTGACGAGTACGGTGGGTAG
